>Addgene plasmid #134958 | mcherry-Myo 9b R1695M | addgene full sequence | sequence record 267819 | Addgene NGS Result
TAGTTATTAATAGTAATCAATTACGGGGTCATTAGTTCATAGCCCATATATGGAGTTCCGCGTTACATAA
CTTACGGTAAATGGCCCGCCTGGCTGACCGCCCAACGACCCCCGCCCATTGACGTCAATAATGACGTATG
TTCCCATAGTAACGCCAATAGGGACTTTCCATTGACGTCAATGGGTGGAGTATTTACGGTAAACTGCCCA
CTTGGCAGTACATCAAGTGTATCATATGCCAAGTACGCCCCCTATTGACGTCAATGACGGTAAATGGCCC
GCCTGGCATTATGCCCAGTACATGACCTTATGGGACTTTCCTACTTGGCAGTACATCTACGTATTAGTCA
TCGCTATTACCATGGTGATGCGGTTTTGGCAGTACATCAATGGGCGTGGATAGCGGTTTGACTCACGGGG
ATTTCCAAGTCTCCACCCCATTGACGTCAATGGGAGTTTGTTTTGGCACCAAAATCAACGGGACTTTCCA
AAATGTCGTAACAACTCCGCCCCATTGACGCAAATGGGCGGTAGGCGTGTACGGTGGGAGGTCTATATAA
GCAGAGCTGGTTTAGTGAACCGTCAGATCCGCTAGCATGGTGAGCAAGGGCGAGGAGGATAACATGGCCA
TCATCAAGGAGTTCATGCGCTTCAAGGTGCACATGGAGGGCTCCGTGAACGGCCACGAGTTCGAGATCGA
GGGCGAGGGCGAGGGCCGCCCCTACGAGGGCACCCAGACCGCCAAGCTGAAGGTGACCAAGGGTGGCCCC
CTGCCCTTCGCCTGGGACATCCTGTCCCCTCAGTTCATGTACGGCTCCAAGGCCTACGTGAAGCACCCCG
CCGACATCCCCGACTACTTGAAGCTGTCCTTCCCCGAGGGCTTCAAGTGGGAGCGCGTGATGAACTTCGA
GGACGGCGGCGTGGTGACCGTGACCCAGGACTCCTCCCTGCAGGACGGCGAGTTCATCTACAAGGTGAAG
CTGCGCGGCACCAACTTCCCCTCCGACGGCCCCGTAATGCAGAAGAAGACCATGGGCTGGGAGGCCTCCT
CCGAGCGGATGTACCCCGAGGACGGCGCCCTGAAGGGCGAGATCAAGCAGAGGCTGAAGCTGAAGGACGG
CGGCCACTACGACGCTGAGGTCAAGACCACCTACAAGGCCAAGAAGCCCGTGCAGCTGCCCGGCGCCTAC
AACGTCAACATCAAGTTGGACATCACCTCCCACAACGAGGACTACACCATCGTGGAACAGTACGAACGCG
CCGAGGGCCGCCACTCCACCGGCGGCATGGACGAGCTGTACAAGAGATCTCGAGGGAGTGCTCACGAGGC
TGGCAGCTCAGGCCGAAGGCGGCCGGCCACCTTCCACCTGCACATCTACCCTCAGCTGCCCAGTGCTGGG
AGCCAGACCTCATGCCGTGTAACCGCCACCAAGGACAGCACAACAAGCGATGTCATCCGAGACGTGGTGG
CCAGTCTACACCTGGACGGCTCGAAGCACTATGTGCTGGTGGAGGTGAAGGAGTCGGGTGGGGAGGAGTG
GGTGCTGGATGCCAGCGACTCGCCTGTGCACCGAGTGCTGCTGTGGCCTCGGCGAGCGCAGAAGGAGCAC
CCTCGGGAGGACGGCTACTACTTCCTGCTGCAGGAGCGCAACGCTGACGGCAGCATTCAGTACCTGCACG
TGCAGCTGCTGGCTCAGCCCACAGCCGCATGTCGCCTGGTGGAGCGAGGGCTGCTGCCAAGGCCTCAAGC
GGACTTCGACGACCTGTGCAACCTGCCGGAGCTGAACGAGGCCAACCTGCTGCAGAGCCTGAAGCTGCGC
TTCGTGCAGCAGAAGATCTACACGTACGCGGGCAGCATCCTGGTGGCCATCAACCCCTTCAAGTTCCTGC
CCATTTACAACCCCAAGTATGTGAAGATGTACGAGAACCAGCAGCTGGGAAAGCTGGAGCCGCACGTGTT
CGCTCTGGCCGATGTAGCCTACTACACCATGCTGCGCAAGCACGTGAACCAGTGCATCGTCATCTCTGGT
GAGAGCGGGTCCGGCAAGACGCAAAGCACCAACTTCCTCATCCACTGCCTCACAGCGCTCAGCCAGAAGG
GCTACGCCAGCGGCGTCGAGAGGACCATCCTGGGTGCAGGGCCTGTGCTGGAGGCTTTTGGGAACGCCAA
GACAGCCCACAACAACAACTCCAGCCGCTTCGGGAAGTTCATCCAAGTCAACTACCTGGAGAGTGGCATC
GTGAGGGGAGCTGTTGTGGAAAAATACCTTCTTGAAAAGTCTCGCCTGGTTTCCCAGGAGAAGGATGAGC
GGAACTACCATGTGTTTTATTATCTGCTGCTGGGCGTCAGTGAGGAAGAGCGTCAGGAATTTCAGCTGAA
GCAGCCTCAAGACTATTTCTACCTCAACCAGCATAACTTGAATATTGAAGATGGAGAAGACCTCAAACAT
GACTTTGAAAGGCTTCAGCAGGCCATGGAGATGGTGGGCTTCCTACCTGCCACGAAGAAGCAGATCTTCT
CTGTCCTCTCAGCCATCCTGTATCTTGGCAATGTCACCTATAAGAAGAGAGCCACAGGCCGGGATGAAGG
CCTGGAGGTCGGGCCCCCGGAGGTATTGGACACACTATCCCAGCTCCTGAAGGTAAAGCGGGAGACCCTG
GTGGAGGTCCTAACCAAGAGAAAAACAATCACGGTCAATGACAAACTCATCCTGCCTTACAGCCTCAGTG
AGGCTATCACTGCACGAGACTCCATGGCTAAGTCTCTGTACAGCGCCCTGTTTGACTGGATTGTGCTGAG
GATCAACCACGCCCTCCTCAACAAGAAGGACATGGAAGAGGCTGTTTCTTGCTTGTCCATTGGCGTCCTG
GACATATTCGGATTTGAGGACTTTGAACGGAACAGCTTCGAGCAGTTTTGCATCAACTACGCCAACGAGC
AGTTGCAGTACTACTTCACCCAGCACATCTTCAAGCTGGAGCAGGAGGAGTACCAGGGTGAGGGTATCTC
GTGGCACAACATTGACTACACCGACAACGTGGGCTGTATCCACCTCATCAGCAAGAAGCCCACTGGCCTC
TTCTACCTGCTGGACGAGGAAAGCAACTTTCCCCATGCCACAAGCCACACTCTGCTGGCCAAATTCAAGC
AGCAGCATGAGGACAACAAGTACTTCCTGGGCACACCAGTCCTGGAGCCCGCCTTCATCATCCAGCACTT
CGCAGGCAGAGTAAAGTACCAGATCAAGGACTTCCGGGAGAAGAACATGGACTACATGCGGCCTGACATC
GTGGCACTGCTAAGGGGCAGTGACAGCTCCTATGTGCGCCAACTCATCGGCATGGACCCGGTAGCTGTGT
TCCGCTGGGCTGTATTACGGGCAGCCATCAGGGCCATGGCTGTGCTGCGGGAGGCTGGGCGCCTGCGTGC
AGAGAGAGCAGAGAAAGCAGAAGCAGGTGTAAGTAGTCCTGTCATTCGAAGTCACGTGGAAGAGCTGCCA
AGAGGAGCCAACACCCCTTCAGAGAAACTGTACCGCGATTTGCATAACCAAATCATCAAGAGCCTCAAAG
GACTGCCATGGCAGGGCGAGGACCCGCGGAGGCTTCTCCAGTCCCTCAGTCGGCTCCAGAAGCCCCGCAC
CTTCTTCCTGAAGAGTAAAGGTATCAAACAAAAGCAGATCATTCCCAAGAACCTGCTGGACTCTAAGTCC
CTGAGGCTCATCATCAGCATGACGCTGCATGACCGAACTACCAAGTCACTGCTGCACCTGCACAAGAAGA
AGAAGCCGCCCAGCATCAGTGCACAGTTCCAGACATCTCTTAACAAGCTGTTGGAGGCGCTGGGCAAGGC
TGAGCCCTTCTTCATCCGCTGCATTCGCTCCAATGCCGAGAAGAAGGAGCTCTGCTTTGATGATGAGCTG
GTGCTTCAGCAACTGCGCTACACAGGCATGCTGGAGACCGTGCGCATCCGGCGCTCTGGCTACAGCGCCA
AGTACACCTTCCAGGACTTCACGGAGCAGTTCCAGGTGCTGCTGCCCAAGGATGTCCAGCCCTGTAGGGA
GGCCATTGCTGCCCTGTTGGAGAAGCTGCAGGTGGACAGGCAGAACTACCAGATCGGGAAGACGAAGGTC
TTCCTGAAGGAGACAGAGCGGCAGGCCCTGCAGGAGAGGCTGCATGGTGAGGTCTTACGCAGGATCCTGC
TGCTGCAGAGTTGGTTCCGGATGGTGCTGGAACGCAGGCACTTTGTGCAGATGAAGCATGCTGCCCTGAC
CATCCAGGCCTGCTGGCGGTCTTATCGTGTGCGCCGTACACTGGAGAGGACGCGGGCAGCTGTGTATCTT
CAGGCTGCCTGGAGAGGCTACCTGCAGAGACAGGCCTACCACCACCAGAGGCATAGCATCATCCGCCTGC
AGAGCCTCTGCCGTGGCCACCTACAGCGCAGGAGCTTCAGCCAGATGATGTTAGAGAAGCAGAAGGCAGA
GCAAGCCAGGGAGACTGCAGGAGCAGAGATGTCAGAGGGAGAGCCCAGCCCTGTGGCCGCTGGGGAGCAG
CCGTCTGAGCACCCTGTGGAGGACCCTGAGAGCCTGGGTGTGGAGACTGAGACCTGGATGAACAGCAAGT
CCCCAAATGGCTTGTCACCTAAGAAGGAGATCCCCAGCCCGGAGATGGAGACCCCAGCCCAAAAAACAGT
GCCAGCTGAAAGTCATGAGAAAGTCCCCAGTAGCCGGGAGAAGCGAGAGTCACGGCGGCAGCGAGGGTTG
GAGCATGTTGAACGACAGAACAAACACATCCAATCCTGCAGGGAGGAGAATAGCACCCTCCGAGAACCTT
CCAGAAAGGCAAGCCTGGAAACAGGGGAGAGCTTCCCTGAGGACACAAAGGAGCCCAGAGAAGATGGACT
TGAGACATGGACTGAGACCGCAGCCCCCTCTTGTCCAAAGCAGGTGCCGATTGTGGGAGATCCGCCTAGG
AGTCCCAGTCCCTTGCAGAGGCCCGCCAGCCTGGACCTAGACAGCAGGGTTAGCCCAGTGCTCCCCAGCA
GCTCCCTGGAATCCCCCCAGGATGAGGACAAGGGTGAGAACAGCACCAAGGTTCAGGACAAGCCCGAGAG
TCCCAGTGGCTCCACCCAGATCCAACGGTACCAACACCCGGACACAGAGCGGCTAGCCACTGCTGTGGAG
ATATGGCGAGGCAAGAAGCTCGCCAGTGCCATGCTGAGCCAATCCCTGGACCTGAGTGAGAAGCCCCGGA
CTGCAGGGGCAGCCCTGACTCCCACAGAGGAGAGGCGCATCTCCTTCTCCACCAGTGATGTCTCCAAGCT
GTCCCCGGTCAAGACTTCAACTGAAGTCGATGGGGATCTGAGCGCCAAGAAGCCAGCCGGCCATAAGAAG
AAGTCAGAAGACCCATCTGCTGGTCCCGATGCAGGCCTGCCCACAGGCTCCCAGGGTGACTCTAAATCTG
CCTTTAAGCGACTCTTCCTGCACAAAGCCAAGGATAAGAAGCCCAGCCTGGAGGGTGTGGAGGAGACAGA
GGGCAGTGGAGGGCAGGCTGCACAGGAGGCCCCGGCCAGGAAGACTCTAGATGTACCTTCTAGCCAGCAG
CACCGCCACACCACAGGCGAGAAGCCTCTAAAAGGGAAGAAGAACCGAAATCGTAAGGTCGGACAGATCA
CAGTGTCCGAGAAGTGGCGAGAGTCGGTGTTCCGTAAGATCACTAATGCCAACGAGCTCAAGTTTCTGGA
TGAGTTCCTGCTCAACAAGGTGAATGACCTTCGCTCACAGAAGACACCCATCGAGAGCTTGTTCATTGAG
GCCACTGAGCGTTTCAGGAGCAATATCAAGACCATGTATTCTGTGCCTAACGGGAAGATCCATGTAGGCT
ACAAGGACTTGATGGAGAACTACCAGATCGTTGTCAGTAACCTGGCTGCCGAGCGTGGGGAGAAGGACAC
CAACCTGGTCCTCAATGTCTTCCAGTCACTGCTGGATGAATTCACTCGCAGCTACAACAAGACTGACTTT
GAGCCGGTCAAGGGCAAAGCCCAGAAGAAGAAGAGGAAGCAGGAGCGTGCTGTCCAGGAACACAATGGAC
ATGTGTTTGCCAGCTACCAAGTGAACATCCCGCAGTCGTGTGAGCAGTGTCTGTCCTACATCTGGCTCAT
GGACAAGGCCCTGCTATGCAGTGTGTGCAAGATGACCTGCCACAAGAAATGTGTGCACAAGATTCAGAGC
TATTGCTCCTACACTGGACGGAGGAAGAGTGAGCTGGGTGCCGAACCAGGCCACTTCGGCGTGTGTGTAG
ACAGCCTGACCAGTGACAAGGCCTCCGTGCCCATTGTGCTGGAGAAGCTTCTGGAACATGTAGAGATGCA
TGGCCTGTATACCGAGGGTCTTTACATGAAGTCAGGCGCTGCCAACCGGACACGGGAATTACGCCAGGCT
CTGCAGACAGACCCTGCTACAGTTAAGCTGGAGGACTTCCCCATCCACGCCATCACCGGGGTCCTGAAGC
AATGGCTGCGGGAGCTGCCTGAGCCACTCATGACTTTTGCCCAGTATGGAGACTTCCTCAGGGCTGTTGA
GCTTCCAGAGAAGCAGGAGCAGCTGGCTGCCATCTATGCAGTCCTGGACCACCTGCCTGAAGCCAACCAC
ACCTCCCTGGAGAGGCTCATCTTCCACCTTGTCAAAGTGGCCCTGCTTGAAGATGTGAACCGCATGTCTC
CGGGAGCTCTAGCTATCATCTTCGCGCCCTGCCTGCTTCGCTGCCCTGACAACTCCGACCCCCTGACCAG
CATGAAGGACGTACTAAAGATTACCACGTGTGTGGAGATGCTCATCAAGGAACAGATGAGGAAATACAAG
GTGAAGATGGAGGAGATCAACCACCTGGAGGCAGCTGAGAGCATTGCGTTCCGCAGGCTCTCCCTGCTGA
GGCAGAATGCCCCGTGGCCTCTCAAACTGGGGTTTTCGTCTCCCTATGAGGGGGTCCGGACCAAAAGCCC
CAGGACCCCAGTGGTCCAAGACTTGGAGGAGCTGGGGGCTCTCCCCGAGGAGGCGGCAGGTGGTGACGAG
GACCGGGAAAAGGAGATTCTCATGGAGAGGATTCAGTCCATCAAAGAAGAGAAGGAGGACATCACATATC
GACTGCCGGAGCTGGACCCACGGGGTTCTGACGAGGAGAACCTTGACTCAGAGACATCAGCCAGCACTGA
GAGCCTGCTGGAGGAGAGGGCCGTGCGGGGGGCCGCAGAAGAGTGAAGACACCCCGGAGGACCCCCATCA
TGCCCATGGCCAACATCAAGCTCCCTCCGGGCCTGCCCTTGCACCTGACGAGCTGGGCACCTGCTCTCCA
GGAGGCTGCTGTTCCAGTGAAGCGCCGAGAGCCACCTGCCCGCCGACAGGACCAGGTACATTCCGTATAC
ATCGCCCCTGGAGCTGACCTGCCATCGCAGGGTACACTAGGACCCCTGGACCACCATGATGCCATACTTC
CTGGGGCCAAACGCAGGTATTCAGACCCCCCTACCTACTGCCTGCCCTCCAGCTCCAGCCAAGCCAATGG
CTGAGGACCATGACTGGCCATCTGCGTGTTCTAAAATCCCCGAACTGGCATCCCAGCTGTGGAGCCGGCC
TTCACTCTCTGAGAAGGATCTAGAATGAAAAGTTCCCAGAGGGATGCTGTGGCCAGCTCTGTGTGTTGTG
GAGGCTGGGGACTGCTGGCCAGGACCATCAGAGCCCCAACCTGCACAGCAGTCCCCCCCCCCCCTTTGTA
CTTTTCAGTAACTGTTTCTCTTTTTGTGGTTTACATAACTTTTAAGTTCATAACAGCCTTAATGGAGGAC
CAAACTTTTTGTACGTGTGTCTGAGCTTTGATATTAACTGTCCACCGCTGTAACCTGGACATGGGCAGGA
CTAGCCTGCAAAGTGGATATGTGGGCCACACCTGGCGACTGCACTCCACAGCCATGGAGAGCAAGCAAGC
AAGCGAACGAGCGGACTCACAAGACACCTCTTACCCTTGAATACCTCCCAGCAGCGGTCATCTGGCCAGA
GAACCTTCCAGAGATTGTGGGAGCTGTCCACAGGGTCACAGCTGAAGGCAGGACAGAATGGGAAGTCCCT
GCATCGCAGGGATGCTCTACCCACTGCCTGTGGGCTGCAAGGAGCCAGGGATCGGAGCTGTAGGGACAAG
CAGTGCATGTCCCGAATTTCCTCTGCAGCCCCCGTGTCAGCCTGGGTTCTTAAGAGGCTGGCTCTCTTCT
CAGGCCCTACCCAGTCCTGGACACAAGGAAGCCCCACCGGAGGTGTGAAATAAAAGTGCTTGACAAGTGT
GGAATTCGATGGATCCACCGGATCTAGATAACTGATCATAATCAGCCATACCACATTTGTAGAGGTTTTA
CTTGCTTTAAAAAACCTCCCACACCTCCCCCTGAACCTGAAACATAAAATGAATGCAATTGTTGTTGTTA
ACTTGTTTATTGCAGCTTATAATGGTTACAAATAAAGCAATAGCATCACAAATTTCACAAATAAAGCATT
TTTTTCACTGCATTCTAGTTGTGGTTTGTCCAAACTCATCAATGTATCTTAACGCGTAAATTGTAAGCGT
TAATATTTTGTTAAAATTCGCGTTAAATTTTTGTTAAATCAGCTCATTTTTTAACCAATAGGCCGAAATC
GGCAAAATCCCTTATAAATCAAAAGAATAGACCGAGATAGGGT
[37 nt withheld, positions 8724-8760]
AAAGAACGTGGACTCCAACGTCAAAGG
[49 nt withheld, positions 8788-8836]
T
[91 nt withheld, positions 8838-8928]
G
[124 nt withheld, positions 8930-9053]
CAGGTGGCACTTTTCGGGGAAATGTGCGCGGAACCCCTATTTGTTTATTTTTCTAAATACATTCAAATAT
GTATCCGCTCATGAGACAATAACCCTGATAAATGCTTCAATAATATTGAAAAAGGAAGAGTCCTGAGGCG
GAAAGAACCAGCTGTGGAATGTGTGTCAGTTAGGGTGTGGAAAGTCCCCAGGCTCCCCAGCAGGCAGAAG
TATGCAAAGCATGCATCTCAATTAGTCAGCAACCAGGTGTGGAAAGTCCCCAGGCTCCCCAGCAGGCAGA
AGTATGCAAAGCATGCATCTCAATTAGTCAGCAACCATAGTCCCGCCCCTAACTCCGCCCATCCCGCCCC
TAACTCCGCCCAGTTCCGCCCATTCTCCGCCCCATGGCTGACTAATTTTTTTTATTTATGCAGAGGCCGA
GGCCGCCTCGGCCTCTGAGCTATTCCAGAAGTAGTGAGGAGGCTTTTTTGGAGGCCTAGGCTTTTGCAAA
GATCGATCAAGAGACAGGATGAGGATCGTTTCGCATGATTGAACAAGATGGATTGCACGCAGGTTCTCCG
GCCGCTTGGGTGGAGAGGCTATTCGGCTATGACTGGGCACAACAGACAATCGGCTGCTCTGATGCCGCCG
TGTTCCGGCTGTCAGCGCAGGGGCGCCCGGTTCTTTTTGTCAAGACCGACCTGTCCGGTGCCCTGAATGA
ACTGCAAGACGAGGCAGCGCGGCTATCGTGGCTGGCCACGACGGGCGTTCCTTGCGCAGCTGTGCTCGAC
GTTGTCACTGAAGCGGGAAGGGACTGGCTGCTATTGGGCGAAGTGCCGGGGCAGGATCTCCTGTCATCTC
ACCTTGCTCCTGCCGAGAAAGTATCCATCATGGCTGATGCAATGCGGCGGCTGCATACGCTTGATCCGGC
TACCTGCCCATTCGACCACCAAGCGAAACATCGCATCGAGCGAGCACGTACTCGGATGGAAGCCGGTCTT
GTCGATCAGGATGATCTGGACGAAGAGCATCAGGGGCTCGCGCCAGCCGAACTGTTCGCCAGGCTCAAGG
CGAGCATGCCCGACGGCGAGGATCTCGTCGTGACCCATGGCGATGCCTGCTTGCCGAATATCATGGTGGA
AAATGGCCGCTTTTCTGGATTCATCGACTGTGGCCGGCTGGGTGTGGCGGACCGCTATCAGGACATAGCG
TTGGCTACCCGTGATATTGCTGAAGAGCTTGGCGGCGAATGGGCTGACCGCTTCCTCGTGCTTTACGGTA
TCGCCGCTCCCGATTCGCAGCGCATCGCCTTCTATCGCCTTCTTGACGAGTTCTTCTGAGCGGGACTCTG
GGGTTCGAAATGACCGACCAAGCGACGCCCAACCTGCCATCACGAGATTTCGATTCCACCGCCGCCTTCT
ATGAAAGGTTGGGCTTCGGAATCGTTTTCCGGGACGCCGGCTGGATGATCCTCCAGCGCGGGGATCTCAT
GCTGGAGTTCTTCGCCCACCCTAGGGGGAGGCTAACTGAAACACGGAAGGAGACAATACCGGAAGGAACC
CGCGCTATGACGGCAATAAAAAGACAGAATAAAACGCACGGTGTTGGGTCGTTTGTTCATAAACGCGGGG
TTCGGTCCCAGGGCTGGCACTCTGTCGATACCCCACCGAGACCCCATTGGGGCCAATACGCCCGCGTTTC
TTCCTTTTCCCCACCCCACCCCCCAAGTTCGGGTGAAGGCCCAGGGCTCGCAGCCAACGTCGGGGCGGCA
GGCCCTGCCATAGCCTCAGGTTACTCATATATACTTTAGATTGATTTAAAACTTCATTTTTAATTTAAAA
GGATCTAGGTGAAGATCCTTTTTGATAATCTCATGACCAAAATCCCTTAACGTGAGTTTTCGTTCCACTG
AGCGTCAGACCCCGTAGAAAAGATCAAAGGATCTTCTTGAGATCCTTTTTTTCTGCGCGTAATCTGCTGC
TTGCAAACAAAAAAACCACCGCTACCAGCGGTGGTTTGTTTGCCGGATCAAGAGCTACCAACTCTTTTTC
CGAAGGTAACTGGCTTCAGCAGAGCGCAGATACCAAATACTGTTCTTCTAGTGTAGCCGTAGTTAGGCCA
CCACTTCAAGAACTCTGTAGCACCGCCTACATACCTCGCTCTGCTAATCCTGTTACCAGTGGCTGCTGCC
AGTGGCGATAAGTCGTGTCTTACCGGGTTGGACTCAAGACGATAGTTACCGGATAAGGCGCAGCGGTCGG
GCTGAACGGGGGGTTCGTGCACACAGCCCAGCTTGGAGCGAACGACCTACACCGAACTGAGATACCTACA
GCGTGAGCTATGAGAAAGCGCCACGCTTCCCGAAGGGAGAAAGGCGGACAGGTATCCGGTAAGCGGCAGG
GTCGGAACAGGAGAGCGCACGAGGGAGCTTCCAGGGGGAAACGCCTGGTATCTTTATAGTCCTGTCGGGT
TTCGCCACCTCTGACTTGAGCGTCGATTTTTGTGATGCTCGTCAGGGGGGCGGAGCCTATGGAAAAACGC
CAGCAACGCGGCCTTTTTACGGTTCCTGGCCTTTTGCTGGCCTTTTGCTCACATGTTCTTTCCTGCGTTA
TCCCCTGATTCTGTGGATAACCGTATTACCGCCATGCAT
Features (pLannotate 1.2.2; 14 found; start..end, strand, type, name):
     61..364     +  enhancer       CMV enhancer: human cytomegalovirus immediate early enhancer
    365..568     +  promoter       CMV promoter: human cytomegalovirus (CMV) immediate early promoter
    597..1304    +  CDS            mCherry: mCherry is a basic (constitutively fluorescent) red fluorescent protein published in 2004, derived from Discosoma sp.. It is reported to be a very rapidly-maturing monomer with low acid sensitivity.
   1317..7253    +  CDS            Myo9b: MYO9B_RAT - Also known as Myr5 From Rattus norvegicus (Rat).
   7250..7561    +  CDS            Myo9b (fragment): MYO9B_MOUSE - Also known as Myr5. Experimental evidence at protein level: Swiss-Prot protein existence level 1. Myosins are actin-based motor molecules with ATPase activity. Unconventional myosins serve in intracellular movements. Binds actin with high affinity both in the absence and presence of ATP and its mechanochemical activity is inhibited by calcium ions. Also acts as a GTPase activator for RHOA. Plays a role in the regulation of cell migration via its role as RHOA GTPase activator. This is regulated by its interaction with the SLIT2 receptor ROBO1; interaction with ROBO1 impairs intera
   8363..8447    +  CDS            large T antigen (fragment): large T antigen from SV40 (simian virus 40)
   8470..8591    +  polyA_signal   SV40 poly(A) signal: SV40 polyadenylation signal
   8625..9053    -  rep_origin     f1 ori (sequence partly withheld): f1 bacteriophage origin of replication; arrow indicates direction of (+) strand synthesis
   9080..9184    +  promoter       AmpR promoter: bla
   9186..9543    +  promoter       SV40 promoter: SV40 enhancer and early promoter
   9578..10372   +  CDS            NeoR/KanR: aminoglycoside phosphotransferase from Tn5; aph(3')-II (or nptII); confers resistance to neomycin, kanamycin, and G418 (Geneticin®)
  10393..10545   +  CDS            ble (fragment): BLE_KLEPN - Experimental evidence at protein level: Swiss-Prot protein existence level 1. Binding protein with a strong affinity to the bleomycin family of antibiotics. Binds to CL990; an antimitotic-antibiotic compound. From Klebsiella pneumoniae.
  10604..10651   +  polyA_signal   HSV TK poly(A) signal: herpes simplex virus thymidine kinase polyadenylation signal (Cole and Stacy, 1985)
  10980..11568   +  rep_origin     ori: high-copy-number ColE1/pMB1/pBR322/pUC origin of replication
