[The description below was written by a language model from this plasmid's Addgene catalogue record and pLannotate feature annotations shown in this document.]
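Description:
mcherry-Myo 9b R1695M is a mammalian expression plasmid built on a modified Clontech pmCherry-C1 backbone, in which short stretches flanking the mCherry coding region were removed to eliminate the Eco47III, AgeI and BspEI sites. It is maintained in E. coli at high copy through a ColE1/pUC-type origin and also carries an f1 origin. A single Tn5 aminoglycoside phosphotransferase (NeoR/KanR) cassette serves both hosts: a bacterial bla-type promoter drives kanamycin resistance, while the adjacent SV40 enhancer/early promoter, together with an HSV TK polyadenylation signal, provides G418 selection in mammalian cells. The short annotated ble and SV40 large T antigen fragments appear to be residual backbone sequence rather than functional genes.

The payload is rat Myo9b (also called Myr5), an unconventional class IX myosin that combines an actin-based motor with a RhoGAP domain acting on RhoA. It was cloned between XhoI and SmaI (the latter destroyed), downstream of mCherry, giving an N-terminally mCherry-tagged fusion protein. Expression is driven by the CMV immediate early enhancer/promoter and terminated by the SV40 poly(A) signal; the insert retains its 3′ UTR. The R1695M substitution makes this the GAP-minus mutant, so the construct is suited to visualising Myo9b localisation in live cells and to separating GAP-dependent from GAP-independent effects, for example on cell motility, in comparison with a GAP-active version. The depositor notes an additional T721I change in Myo9b that is not known to affect function. The sequenced record is 11,682 nt, slightly longer than the catalogued total of 11,501 bp.
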