Addgene plasmid #134958: mcherry-Myo 9b R1695M
Purpose: Expression of rat Myo 9b (Myr 5) in mammalian cells.GAP minus mutant.
Depositing lab: Martin Bähler. Depositing organization: Universität Münster. Publication: Local Myo9b RhoGAP activity regulates cell motility. Hemkemeyer SA, Vollmer V, Schwarz V, Lohmann B, Honnert U, Taha M, Schnittler HJ, Bahler M. J Biol Chem. 2021 Jan-Jun;296:100136. doi: 10.1074/jbc.RA120.013623. Epub 2020 Dec 6. PubMed 33268376.
Backbone
  Vector backbone: pmcherry-C1 (modified)
  Backbone manufacturer: Clontech (modified)
  Backbone size w/o insert (bp): 4652
  Total vector size (bp): 11501
  Modifications to backbone: pmcherry-C1 (Clontech), NT 597-612 and NT 1321-1329 are missing (no Eco 47 III, no Age I, no BspE I site).
  Vector type: Mammalian Expression
  Selectable markers: Neomycin (select with G418)
Growth in bacteria
  Bacterial resistance: Kanamycin, 50 μg/mL
  Growth temperature: 37°C
  Growth strain: DH5alpha
  Copy number: High Copy
Gene/Insert
  Gene/Insert name: Myo 9b (rat) with 3' UTR. GAP minus mutant R1695M (alt name: Myr 5 R1695M)
  Species: R. norvegicus (rat)
  Insert size (bp): 6849
  Entrez Gene: Myo9b
  Promoter: CMV IE
  Tag / fusion protein: mcherry (N terminal on backbone)
  Cloning method: Restriction Enzyme; 5′ cloning site Xho I (not destroyed); 3′ cloning site Sma I (destroyed during cloning)
  Sequencing primers: 5′ mcherry-F CCCCGTAATGCAGAAGAAGA; 3′ SV40pA-R GAAATTTGTGATGCTATTGC
Terms and licenses: Academic/Nonprofit Terms; Industry Terms: Not Available to Industry
Depositor comments: Please note: plasmid contains a T721I mutation in Myo9b. This mutation is not known to affect plasmid function.
How to cite: mcherry-Myo 9b R1695M was a gift from Martin Bähler (Addgene plasmid # 134958 ; http://n2t.net/addgene:134958 ; RRID:Addgene_134958)
